>Addgene plasmid #209755 | pCDH-V1-CD20-Puro | addgene full sequence | sequence record 414086 | Addgene NGS Result
ACGCGTGTAGTCTTATGCAATACTCTTGTAGTCTTGCAACATGGTAACGATGAGTTAGCAACATGCCTTA
CAAGGAGAGAAAAAGCACCGTGCATGCCGATTGGTGGAAGTAAGGTGGTACGATCGTGCCTTATTAGGAA
GGCAACAGACGGGTCTGACATGGATTGGACGAACCACTGAATTGCCGCATTGCAGAGATATTGTATTTAA
GTGCCTAGCTCGATACATAAACGGGTCTCTCTGGTTAGACCAGATCTGAGCCTGGGAGCTCTCTGGCTAA
CTAGGGAACCCACTGCTTAAGCCTCAATAAAGCTTGCCTTGAGTGCTTCAAGTAGTGTGTGCCCGTCTGT
TGTGTGACTCTGGTAACTAGAGATCCCTCAGACCCTTTTAGTCAGTGTGGAAAATCTCTAGCAGTGGCGC
CCGAACAGGGACTTGAAAGCGAAAGGGAAACCAGAGGAGCTCTCTCGACGCAGGACTCGGCTTGCTGAAG
CGCGCACGGCAAGAGGCGAGGGGCGGCGACTGGTGAGTACGCCAAAAATTTTGACTAGCGGAGGCTAGAA
GGAGAGAGATGGGTGCGAGAGCGTCAGTATTAAGCGGGGGAGAATTAGATCGCGATGGGAAAAAATTCGG
TTAAGGCCAGGGGGAAAGAAAAAATATAAATTAAAACATATAGTATGGGCAAGCAGGGAGCTAGAACGAT
TCGCAGTTAATCCTGGCCTGTTAGAAACATCAGAAGGCTGTAGACAAATACTGGGACAGCTACAACCATC
CCTTCAGACAGGATCAGAAGAACTTAGATCATTATATAATACAGTAGCAACCCTCTATTGTGTGCATCAA
AGGATAGAGATAAAAGACACCAAGGAAGCTTTAGACAAGATAGAGGAAGAGCAAAACAAAAGTAAGACCA
CCGCACAGCAAGCGGCCACTGATCTTCAGACCTGGAGGAGGAGATATGAGGGACAATTGGAGAAGTGAAT
TATATAAATATAAAGTAGTAAAAATTGAACCATTAGGAGTAGCACCCACCAAGGCAAAGAGAAGAGTGGT
GCAGAGAGAAAAAAGAGCAGTGGGAATAGGAGCTTTGTTCCTTGGGTTCTTGGGAGCAGCAGGAAGCACT
ATGGGCGCAGCGTCAATGACGCTGACGGTACAGGCCAGACAATTATTGTCTGGTATAGTGCAGCAGCAGA
ACAATTTGCTGAGGGCTATTGAGGCGCAACAGCATCTGTTGCAACTCACAGTCTGGGGCATCAAGCAGCT
CCAGGCAAGAATCCTGGCTGTGGAAAGATACCTAAAGGATCAACAGCTCCTGGGGATTTGGGGTTGCTCT
GGAAAACTCATTTGCACCACTGCTGTGCCTTGGAATGCTAGTTGGAGTAATAAATCTCTGGAACAGATTT
GGAATCACACGACCTGGATGGAGTGGGACAGAGAAATTAACAATTACACAAGCTTAATACACTCCTTAAT
TGAAGAATCGCAAAACCAGCAAGAAAAGAATGAACAAGAATTATTGGAATTAGATAAATGGGCAAGTTTG
TGGAATTGGTTTAACATAACAAATTGGCTGTGGTATATAAAATTATTCATAATGATAGTAGGAGGCTTGG
TAGGTTTAAGAATAGTTTTTGCTGTACTTTCTATAGTGAATAGAGTTAGGCAGGGATATTCACCATTATC
GTTTCAGACCCACCTCCCAACCCCGAGGGGACCCGACAGGCCCGAAGGAATAGAAGAAGAAGGTGGAGAG
AGAGACAGAGACAGATCCATTCGATTAGTGAACGGATCTCGACGGTATCGGTTAACTTTTAAAAGAAAAG
GGGGGATTGGGGGGTACAGTGCAGGGGAAAGAATAGTAGACATAATAGCAACAGACATACAAACTAAAGA
ATTACAAAAACAAATTACAAAATTCAAAATTTTATCGATACTAGTGGATCTGCGATCGCTCCGGTGCCCG
TCAGTGGGCAGAGCGCACATCGCCCACAGTCCCCGAGAAGTTGGGGGGAGGGGTCGGCAATTGAACGGGT
GCCTAGAGAAGGTGGCGCGGGGTAAACTGGGAAAGTGATGTCGTGTACTGGCTCCGCCTTTTTCCCGAGG
GTGGGGGAGAACCGTATATAAGTGCAGTAGTCGCCGTGAACGTTCTTTTTCGCAACGGGTTTGCCGCCAG
AACACAGCTGAAGCTTCGAGGGGCTCGCATCTCTCCTTCACGCGCCCGCCGCCCTACCTGAGGCCGCCAT
CCACGCCGGTTGAGTCGCGTTCTGCCGCCTCCCGCCTGTGGTGCCTCCTGAACTGCGTCCGCCGTCTAGG
TAAGTTTAAAGCTCAGGTCGAGACCGGGCCTTTGTCCGGCGCTCCCTTGGAGCCTACCTAGACTCAGCCG
GCTCTCCACGCTTTGCCTGACCCTGCTTGCTCAACTCTACGTCTTTGTTTCGTTTTCTGTTCTGCGCCGT
TACAGATCCAAGCTGTGACCGGCGCCTACTCTAGAGGTCTATCAGCGATTTCATCTTCAGGCCTGGACTA
CACCACTCACCCTCCCAGTGTGCTTGAGAAACAAACTGCACCCACTGAACTCCGCAGCTAGCATCCAAAT
CAGCCCTTGAGATTTGAGGCCTTGGAGACTCAGATCCTGAACAAGAGAGAACAAAATCTCTACTTTGATG
GAACTTCCATTCTGTGGGGAAGAGACTGACAATAAGCAATTAAATAAATAAGAACTCAGCAGTAGGCCTT
GCCTCAGATCCAAGGTCACTCGGAAGAGGCCATGTCTACCCTCAATGACACTCATGGAGGAAATGCTGAG
AGAAGCATTCAGATGCATGACACAAGGTAAGACTGCCAAAAATCTTGTTCTTGCTCTCCTCATTTTGTTA
TTTGTTTTATTTTTAGGAGTTTTGAGAGCAAAATGACAACACCCAGAAATTCAGTAAATGGGACTTTCCC
GGCAGAGCCAATGAAAGGCCCTATTGCTATGCAATCTGGTCCAAAACCACTCTTCAGGAGGATGTCTTCA
CTGGTGGGCCCCACGCAAAGCTTCTTCATGAGGGAATCTAAGACTTTGGGGGCTGTCCAGATTATGAATG
GGCTCTTCCACATTGCCCTGGGGGGTCTTCTGATGATCCCAGCAGGGATCTATGCACCCATCTGTGTGAC
TGTGTGGTACCCTCTCTGGGGAGGCATTATGTATATTATTTCCGGATCACTCCTGGCAGCAACGGAGAAA
AACTCCAGGAAGTGTTTGGTCAAAGGAAAAATGATAATGAATTCATTGAGCCTCTTTGCTGCCATTTCTG
GAATGATTCTTTCAATCATGGACATACTTAATATTAAAATTTCCCATTTTTTAAAAATGGAGAGTCTGAA
TTTTATTAGAGCTCACACACCATATATTAACATATACAACTGTGAACCAGCTAATCCCTCTGAGAAAAAC
TCCCCATCTACCCAATACTGTTACAGCATACAATCTCTGTTCTTGGGCATTTTGTCAGTGATGCTGATCT
TTGCCTTCTTCCAGGAACTTGTAATAGCTGGCATCGTTGAGAATGAATGGAAAAGAACGTGCTCCAGACC
CAAATCTAACATAGTTCTCCTGTCAGCAGAAGAAAAAAAAGAACAGACTATTGAAATAAAAGAAGAAGTG
GTTGGGCTAACTGAAACATCTTCCCAACCAAAGAATGAAGAAGACATTGAAATTATTCCAATCCAAGAAG
AGGAAGAAGAAGAAACAGAGACGAACTTTCCAGAACCTCCCCAAGATCAGGAATCCTCACCAATAGAAAA
TGACAGCTCTCCTTAAGGATCCCAGTGTGGTGGTACGGGAATTCCTGCAGGCCTCGAGGGCCGGCGCGCC
GCGGCCGCTACGTAAATTCCGCCCCCCCCCCCCTCTCCCTCCCCCCCCCCTAACGTTACTGGCCGAAGCC
GCTTGGAATAAGGCCGGTGTGCGTTTGTCTATATGTTATTTTCCACCATATTGCCGTCTTTTGGCAATGT
GAGGGCCCGGAAACCTGGCCCTGTCTTCTTGACGAGCATTCCTAGGGGTCTTTCCCCTCTCGCCAAAGGA
ATGCAAGGTCTGTTGAATGTCGTGAAGGAAGCAGTTCCTCTGGAAGCTTCTTGAAGACAAACAACGTCTG
TAGCGACCCTTTGCAGGCAGCGGAACCCCCCACCTGGCGACAGGTGCCTCTGCGGCCAAAAGCCACGTGT
ATAAGATACACCTGCAAAGGCGGCACAACCCCAGTGCCACGTTGTGAGTTGGATAGTTGTGGAAAGAGTC
AAATGGCTCTCCTCAAGCGTATTCAACAAGGGGCTGAAGGATGCCCAGAAGGTACCCCATTGTATGGGAT
CTGATCTGGGGCCTCGGTGCACATGCTTTACATGTGTTTAGTCGAGGTTAAAAAAACGTCTAGGCCCCCC
GAACCACGGGGACGTGGTTTTCCTTTGAAAAACACGATGATAATATGGCCACAACCATGACCGAGTACAA
GCCCACGGTGCGCCTCGCCACCCGCGACGACGTCCCCAGGGCCGTACGCACCCTCGCCGCCGCGTTCGCC
GACTACCCCGCCACGCGCCACACCGTCGATCCGGACCGCCACATCGAGCGGGTCACCGAGCTGCAAGAAC
TCTTCCTCACGCGCGTCGGGCTCGACATCGGCAAGGTGTGGGTCGCGGACGACGGCGCCGCGGTGGCGGT
CTGGACCACGCCGGAGAGCGTCGAAGCGGGGGCGGTGTTCGCCGAGATCGGCCCGCGCATGGCCGAGTTG
AGCGGTTCCCGGCTGGCCGCGCAGCAACAGATGGAAGGCCTCCTGGCGCCGCACCGGCCCAAGGAGCCCG
CGTGGTTCCTGGCCACCGTCGGCGTCTCGCCCGACCACCAGGGCAAGGGTCTGGGCAGCGCCGTCGTGCT
CCCCGGAGTGGAGGCGGCCGAGCGCGCCGGGGTGCCCGCCTTCCTGGAGACCTCCGCGCCCCGCAACCTC
CCCTTCTACGAGCGGCTCGGCTTCACCGTCACCGCCGACGTCGAGGTGCCCGAAGGACCGCGCACCTGGT
GCATGACCCGCAAGCCCGGTGCCTGAATCTAGGTCGACAATCAACCTCTGGATTACAAAATTTGTGAAAG
ATTGACTGGTATTCTTAACTATGTTGCTCCTTTTACGCTATGTGGATACGCTGCTTTAATGCCTTTGTAT
CATGCTATTGCTTCCCGTATGGCTTTCATTTTCTCCTCCTTGTATAAATCCTGGTTGCTGTCTCTTTATG
AGGAGTTGTGGCCCGTTGTCAGGCAACGTGGCGTGGTGTGCACTGTGTTTGCTGACGCAACCCCCACTGG
TTGGGGCATTGCCACCACCTGTCAGCTCCTTTCCGGGACTTTCGCTTTCCCCCTCCCTATTGCCACGGCG
GAACTCATCGCCGCCTGCCTTGCCCGCTGCTGGACAGGGGCTCGGCTGTTGGGCACTGACAATTCCGTGG
TGTTGTCGGGGAAATCATCGTCCTTTCCTTGGCTGCTCGCCTGTGTTGCCACCTGGATTCTGCGCGGGAC
GTCCTTCTGCTACGTCCCTTCGGCCCTCAATCCAGCGGACCTTCCTTCCCGCGGCCTGCTGCCGGCTCTG
CGGCCTCTTCCGCGTCTTCGCCTTCGCCCTCAGACGAGTCGGATCTCCCTTTGGGCCGCCTCCCCGCCTG
GTACCTTTAAGACCAATGACTTACAAGGCAGCTGTAGATCTTAGCCACTTTTTAAAAGAAAAGGGGGGAC
TGGAAGGGCTAATTCACTCCCAACGAAGATAAGATCTGCTTTTTGCTTGTACTGGGTCTCTCTGGTTAGA
CCAGATCTGAGCCTGGGAGCTCTCTGGCTAACTAGGGAACCCACTGCTTAAGCCTCAATAAAGCTTGCCT
TGAGTGCTTCAAGTAGTGTGTGCCCGTCTGTTGTGTGACTCTGGTAACTAGAGATCCCTCAGACCCTTTT
AGTCAGTGTGGAAAATCTCTAGCAGTAGTAGTTCATGTCATCTTATTATTCAGTATTTATAACTTGCAAA
GAAATGAATATCAGAGAGTGAGAGGAACTTGTTTATTGCAGCTTATAATGGTTACAAATAAAGCAATAGC
ATCACAAATTTCACAAATAAAGCATTTTTTTCACTGCATTCTAGTTGTGGTTTGTCCAAACTCATCAATG
TATCTTATCATGTCTGGCTCTAGCTATCCCGCCCCTAACTCCGCCCATCCCGCCCCTAACTCCGCCCAGT
TCCGCCCATTCTCCGCCCCATGGCTGACTAATTTTTTTTATTTATGCAGAGGCCGAGGCCGCCTCGGCCT
CTGAGCTATTCCAGAAGTAGTGAGGAGGCTTTTTTGGAGGCCTAGACTTTTGCAGAGACCAAATTCGTAA
TCATGTCATAGCTGTTTCCTGTGTGAAATTGTTATCCGCTCACAATTCCACACAACATACGAGCCGGAAG
CATAAAGTGTAAAGCCTGGGGTGCCTAATGAGTGAGCTAACTCACATTAATTGCGTTGCGCTCACTGCCC
GCTTTCCAGTCGGGAAACCTGTCGTGCCAGCTGCATTAATGAATCGGCCAACGCGCGGGGAGAGGCGGTT
TGCGTATTGGGCGCTCTTCCGCTTCCTCGCTCACTGACTCGCTGCGCTCGGTCGTTCGGCTGCGGCGAGC
GGTATCAGCTCACTCAAAGGCGGTAATACGGTTATCCACAGAATCAGGGGATAACGCAGGAAAGAACATG
TGAGCAAAAGGCCAGCAAAAGGCCAGGAACCGTAAAAAGGCCGCGTTGCTGGCGTTTTTCCATAGGCTCC
GCCCCCCTGACGAGCATCACAAAAATCGACGCTCAAGTCAGAGGTGGCGAAACCCGACAGGACTATAAAG
ATACCAGGCGTTTCCCCCTGGAAGCTCCCTCGTGCGCTCTCCTGTTCCGACCCTGCCGCTTACCGGATAC
CTGTCCGCCTTTCTCCCTTCGGGAAGCGTGGCGCTTTCTCATAGCTCACGCTGTAGGTATCTCAGTTCGG
TGTAGGTCGTTCGCTCCAAGCTGGGCTGTGTGCACGAACCCCCCGTTCAGCCCGACCGCTGCGCCTTATC
CGGTAACTATCGTCTTGAGTCCAACCCGGTAAGACACGACTTATCGCCACTGGCAGCAGCCACTGGTAAC
AGGATTAGCAGAGCGAGGTATGTAGGCGGTGCTACAGAGTTCTTGAAGTGGTGGCCTAACTACGGCTACA
CTAGAAGAACAGTATTTGGTATCTGCGCTCTGCTGAAGCCAGTTACCTTCGGAAAAAGAGTTGGTAGCTC
TTGATCCGGCAAACAAACCACCGCTGGTAGCGGTGGTTTTTTTGTTTGCAAGCAGCAGATTACGCGCAGA
AAAAAAGGATCTCAAGAAGATCCTTTGATCTTTTCTACGGGGTCTGACGCTCAGTGGAACGAAAACTCAC
GTTAAGGGATTTTGGTCATGAGATTATCAAAAAGGATCTTCACCTAGATCCTTTTAAATTAAAAATGAAG
TTTTAAATCAATCTAAAGTATATATGAGTAAACTTGGTCTGACAGTTACCAATGCTTAATCAGTGAGGCA
CCTATCTCAGCGATCTGTCTATTTCGTTCATCCATAGTTGCCTGACTCCCCGTCGTGTAGATAACTACGA
TACGGGAGGGCTTACCATCTGGCCCCAGTGCTGCAATGATACCGCGAGACCCACGCTCACCGGCTCCAGA
TTTATCAGCAATAAACCAGCCAGCCGGAAGGGCCGAGCGCAGAAGTGGTCCTGCAACTTTATCCGCCTCC
ATCCAGTCTATTAATTGTTGCCGGGAAGCTAGAGTAAGTAGTTCGCCAGTTAATAGTTTGCGCAACGTTG
TTGCCATTGCTACAGGCATCGTGGTGTCACGCTCGTCGTTTGGTATGGCTTCATTCAGCTCCGGTTCCCA
ACGATCAAGGCGAGTTACATGATCCCCCATGTTGTGCAAAAAAGCGGTTAGCTCCTTCGGTCCTCCGATC
GTTGTCAGAAGTAAGTTGGCCGCAGTGTTATCACTCATGGTTATGGCAGCACTGCATAATTCTCTTACTG
TCATGCCATCCGTAAGATGCTTTTCTGTGACTGGTGAGTACTCAACCAAGTCATTCTGAGAATAGTGTAT
GCGGCGACCGAGTTGCTCTTGCCCGGCGTCAATACGGGATAATACCGCGCCACATAGCAGAACTTTAAAA
GTGCTCATCATTGGAAAACGTTCTTCGGGGCGAAAACTCTCAAGGATCTTACCGCTGTTGAGATCCAGTT
CGATGTAACCCACTCGTGCACCCAACTGATCTTCAGCATCTTTTACTTTCACCAGCGTTTCTGGGTGAGC
AAAAACAGGAAGGCAAAATGCCGCAAAAAAGGGAATAAGGGCGACACGGAAATGTTGAATACTCATACTC
TTCCTTTTTCAATATTATTGAAGCATTTATCAGGGTTATTGTCTCATGAGCGGATACATATTTGAATGTA
TTTAGAAAAATAAACAAATAGGGGTTCCGCGCACATTTCCCCGAAAAGTGCCACCTGACGTCTAAGAAAC
CATTATTATCATGACATTAACCTATAAAAATAGGCGTATCACGAGGCCCTTTCGTCTCGCGCGTTTCGGT
GATGACGGTGAAAACCTCTGACACATGCAGCTCCCGGAGACGGTCACAGCTTGTCTGTAAGCGGATGCCG
GGAGCAGACAAGCCCGTCAGGGCGCGTCAGCGGGTGTTGGCGGGTGTCGGGGCTGGCTTAACTATGCGGC
ATCAGAGCAGATTGTACTGAGAGTGCACCATATGCGGTGTGAAATACCGCACAGATGCGTAAGGAGAAAA
TACCGCATCAGGCGCCATTCGCCATTCAGGCTGCGCAACTGTTGGGAAGGGCGATCGGTGCGGGCCTCTT
CGCTATTACGCCAGCTGGCGAAAGGGGGATGTGCTGCAAGGCGATTAAGTTGGGTAACGCCAGGGTTTTC
CCAGTCACGACGTTGTAAAACGACGGCCAGTGCCAAGCTG
Features (pLannotate 1.2.2; 27 found; start..end, strand, type, name):
      6..232     +  promoter       RSV promoter: Rous sarcoma virus enhancer/promoter
    233..413     +  LTR            5' LTR (truncated): truncated 5' long terminal repeat (LTR) from HIV-1
    460..585     +  misc_feature   HIV-1 Ψ: packaging signal of human immunodeficiency virus type 1
    569..907     +  CDS            HIV-1 gag (fragment): gag protein from human immunodeficiency virus 1; gag
   1078..1311    +  misc_feature   RRE: The Rev response element (RRE) of HIV-1 allows for Rev-dependent mRNA export from the nucleus to the cytoplasm.
   1688..1788    +  CDS            Rev (fragment): human immunodeficiency virus 1 (HIV-1) Rev protein; rev; enhances nuclear export of unspliced and incompletely spliced viral mRNAs
   1807..1923    +  misc_feature   cPPT/CTS: central polypurine tract and central termination sequence of HIV-1
   1966..2177    +  promoter       EF-1α core promoter: core promoter for human elongation factor EF-1α
   2190..2458    +  LTR            5' LTR (truncated): truncated 5' long terminal repeat (LTR) from human T-cell leukemia virus (HTLV) type 1
   2903..3793    +  CDS            MS4A1: CD20_HUMAN - Also known as CD20. Experimental evidence at protein level: Swiss-Prot protein existence level 1. B-lymphocyte-specific membrane protein that plays a role in the regulation of cellular calcium influx necessary for the development, differentiation, and activation of B-lymphocytes (PubMed:3925015, PubMed:7684739, PubMed:12920111). Functions as a store-operated calcium (SOC) channel component promoting calcium influx after activation by the B-cell receptor/BCR (PubMed:7684739, PubMed:12920111, PubMed:18474602). From Homo sapiens (Human).
   3991..4453    +  misc_feature   IRES: internal ribosome entry site (IRES) of the encephalomyocarditis virus (EMCV)
   4467..5066    +  CDS            PuroR: puromycin N-acetyltransferase; pac from Streptomyces alboniger; confers resistance to puromycin
   5079..5667    +  misc_feature   WPRE: woodchuck hepatitis virus posttranscriptional regulatory element
   5662..5769    +  CDS            nef (fragment): NEF_SIVS4 - Experimental evidence at protein level: Swiss-Prot protein existence level 1. Interferes with TCR signaling from the cell membrane. Interacts with CD247/TCRZ (TCR zeta chain) and exert potent down- regulation of cell surface TCR/CD3 complexes. From Simian immunodeficiency virus (isolate F236/smH4) (SIV-sm) (Simian immunodeficiency virus sooty mangabey monkey).
   5794..5974    +  LTR            5' LTR (truncated): truncated 5' long terminal repeat (LTR) from HIV-1
   6046..6167    +  polyA_signal   SV40 poly(A) signal: SV40 polyadenylation signal
   6207..6342    +  rep_origin     SV40 ori: SV40 origin of replication
   6399..6415    -  protein_bind   lac operator: The lac repressor binds to the lac operator to inhibit transcription in E. coli. This inhibition can be relieved by adding lactose or isopropyl-β-D-thiogalactopyranoside (IPTG). lac repressor encoded by lacI
   6423..6453    -  promoter       lac promoter: promoter for the E. coli lac operon
   6468..6489    -  protein_bind   CAP binding site: CAP binding activates transcription in the presence of cAMP. E. coli catabolite activator protein
   6502..6594    -  CDS            lacI (fragment): lac repressor; lacI; The lac repressor binds to the lac operator to inhibit transcription in E. coli. This inhibition can be relieved by adding lactose or isopropyl-β-D-thiogalactopyranoside (IPTG).
   6777..7365    -  rep_origin     ori: high-copy-number ColE1/pMB1/pBR322/pUC origin of replication
   7536..8396    -  CDS            AmpR: β-lactamase; bla; confers resistance to ampicillin, carbenicillin, and related antibiotics
   8397..8501    -  promoter       AmpR promoter: bla
   8596..8631    +  CDS            rop (fragment): Rop protein, which maintains plasmids at low copy number; rop
   8733..8832    +  misc_feature   bom (fragment): basis of mobility region from pBR322
   8838..8992    -  CDS            lacZα (fragment): LacZα fragment of β-galactosidase; lacZ fragment
