[The description below was written by a language model from this plasmid's Addgene catalogue record and pLannotate feature annotations shown in this document.]
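Description:
pCDH-V1-CD20-Puro is a third-generation-style HIV-1 lentiviral transfer plasmid built on the pCDH-CMV-MCS backbone and designed to express human CD20 (MS4A1) in mammalian cells after viral transduction. It is maintained in E. coli through a high-copy ColE1/pUC-type origin and ampicillin resistance (AmpR with its bla promoter). The sequenced record is 9,000 nt. The viral genome is transcribed from a chimeric RSV promoter/truncated 5' LTR, which makes packaging-cell transcription Tat-independent. It carries the Ψ packaging signal with a short gag fragment, the RRE for Rev-dependent nuclear export, and the cPPT/CTS. A downstream truncated HIV-1 LTR closes the genome and is followed by an SV40 poly(A) signal and an SV40 origin.

Although the backbone name refers to a CMV promoter, the feature table annotates no CMV element. Instead, an EF-1α core promoter fused to an HTLV-1 LTR fragment sits upstream of the insert, so this composite promoter appears to drive expression. A gap of roughly 440 nt lies between this promoter and the annotated MS4A1 coding sequence, consistent with the stated inclusion of the 5'-UTR of the variant 1 mRNA isoform, though that region is not itself annotated. Downstream, an EMCV IRES links a puromycin N-acetyltransferase gene to the same transcript, so puromycin selection enriches for cells carrying the CD20 transcript. A WPRE boosts transcript stability and expression.

Because the native isoform-specific 5'-UTR is retained, the construct suits studies of how 5'-UTR alternative splicing affects CD20 translation, surface expression and sensitivity to CD20-directed immunotherapies.
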