Addgene plasmid #209755: pCDH-V1-CD20-Puro
Purpose: Lentiviral transfer plasmid to express the 5'-UTR and CDS of the human CD20 gene, MS4A1. Specifically, the variant 1 mRNA isoform.
Depositing lab: Andrei Thomas-Tikhonenko. Depositing organization: Children's Hospital of Philadelphia. Publication: Alternative splicing of its 5' UTR limits CD20 mRNA translation and enables resistance to CD20-directed immunotherapies. Ang Z, Paruzzo L, Hayer KE, Schmidt C, Torres-Diz M, Xu F, Zankharia U, Zhang Y, Soldan SS, Zheng S, Falkenstein CD, Loftus JP, Yang SY, Asnani M, King Sainos P, Pillai V, Chong ER, Li M, Tasian SK, Barash Y, Lieberman PM, Ruella M, Schuster SJ, Thomas-Tikhonenko A. Blood. 2023 Sep 8:blood.2023020400. doi: 10.1182/blood.2023020400. PubMed 37683180.
Backbone
  Vector backbone: pCDH-CMV-MCS
  Backbone manufacturer: Systembio
  Backbone size w/o insert (bp): 7133
  Vector type: Lentiviral
  Selectable markers: Puromycin
Growth in bacteria
  Bacterial resistance: Ampicillin, 100 μg/mL
  Growth temperature: 30°C
  Growth strain: NEB Stable
  Copy number: High Copy
Gene/Insert
  Gene/Insert name: MS4A1
  Species: H. sapiens (human)
  Entrez Gene: MS4A1 (a.k.a. B1, Bp35, CD20, CVID5, FMC7, LEU-16, S7)
  Cloning method: Gibson Cloning
Terms and licenses: Academic/Nonprofit Terms; Industry Terms: Not Available to Industry
How to cite: pCDH-V1-CD20-Puro was a gift from Andrei Thomas-Tikhonenko (Addgene plasmid # 209755 ; http://n2t.net/addgene:209755 ; RRID:Addgene_209755)
